>Addgene plasmid #203775 | PMT-mTurquoise2 | addgene full sequence | sequence record 400081 | Addgene NGS Result
CAACTTTGTATAGAAAAGTTGTAGTTATTAATAGTAATCAATTACGGGGTCATTAGTTCATAGCCCATAT
ATGGAGTTCCGCGTTACATAACTTACGGTAAATGGCCCGCCTGGCTGACCGCCCAACGACCCCCGCCCAT
TGACGTCAATAATGACGTATGTTCCCATAGTAACGCCAATAGGGACTTTCCATTGACGTCAATGGGTGGA
GTATTTACGGTAAACTGCCCACTTGGCAGTACATCAAGTGTATCATATGCCAAGTACGCCCCCTATTGAC
GTCAATGACGGTAAATGGCCCGCCTGGCATTATGCCCAGTACATGACCTTATGGGACTTTCCTACTTGGC
AGTACATCTACGTATTAGTCATCGCTATTACCATGGTGATGCGGTTTTGGCAGTACATCAATGGGCGTGG
ATAGCGGTTTGACTCACGGGGATTTCCAAGTCTCCACCCCATTGACGTCAATGGGAGTTTGTTTTGGCAC
CAAAATCAACGGGACTTTCCAAAATGTCGTAACAACTCCGCCCCATTGACGCAAATGGGCGGTAGGCGTG
TACGGTGGGAGGTCTATATAAGCAGAGCTGGTTTAGTGAACCGTCAGATCACCGGTCAAGTTTGTACAAA
AAAGCAGGCTGCCACCATGGGCTGCTTCTTCAGCAAGCGGCGGAAGGCCGACAAGGAGAGCACTAGTATG
GTGAGCAAGGGCGAGGAGCTGTTCACCGGGGTGGTGCCCATCCTGGTCGAGCTGGACGGCGACGTAAACG
GCCACAAGTTCAGCGTGTCCGGCGAGGGCGAGGGCGATGCCACCTACGGCAAGCTGACCCTGAAGTTCAT
CTGCACCACCGGCAAGCTGCCCGTGCCCTGGCCCACCCTCGTGACCACCCTGTCCTGGGGCGTGCAGTGC
TTCGCCCGCTACCCCGACCACATGAAGCAGCACGACTTCTTCAAGTCCGCCATGCCCGAAGGCTACGTCC
AGGAGCGCACCATCTTCTTCAAGGACGACGGCAACTACAAGACCCGCGCCGAGGTGAAGTTCGAGGGCGA
CACCCTGGTGAACCGCATCGAGCTGAAGGGCATCGACTTCAAGGAGGACGGCAACATCCTGGGGCACAAG
CTGGAGTACAACTACTTTAGCGACAACGTCTATATCACCGCCGACAAGCAGAAGAACGGCATCAAGGCCA
ACTTCAAGATCCGCCACAACATCGAGGACGGCGGCGTGCAGCTCGCCGACCACTACCAGCAGAACACCCC
CATCGGCGACGGCCCCGTGCTGCTGCCCGACAACCACTACCTGAGCACCCAGTCCAAGCTGAGCAAAGAC
CCCAACGAGAAGCGCGATCACATGGTCCTGCTGGAGTTCGTGACCGCCGCCGGGATCACTCTCGGCATGG
ACGAGCTGTACAAGGGTGGCGGAGGGTCCGCTAGCTAAAAGCTTACCCAGCTTTCTTGTACAAAGTGGTG
ATGGCCGGCCGCTTCGAGCAGACATGATAAGATACATTGATGAGTTTGGACAAACCACAACTAGAATGCA
GTGAAAAAAATGCTTTATTTGTGAAATTTGTGATGCTATTGCTTTATTTGTAACCATTATAAGCTGCAAT
AAACAAGTTAACAACAACAATTGCATTCATTTTATGTTTCAGGTTCAGGGGGAGGTGTGGGAGGTTTTTT
AAAGCAAGTAAAACCTCTACAAATGTGGTAGCGGCCGCGGCGCTCTTCCGCTTCCTCGCTCACTGACTCG
CTGCGCTCGGTCGTTCGGCTGCGGCGAGCGGTATCAGCTCACTCAAAGGCGGTAATACGGTTATCCACAG
AATCAGGGGATAACGCAGGAAAGAACATGTGAGCAAAAGGCCAGCAAAAGGCCAGGAACCGTAAAAAGGC
CGCGTTGCTGGCGTTTTTCCATAGGCTCCGCCCCCCTGACGAGCATCACAAAAATCGACGCTCAAGTCAG
AGGTGGCGAAACCCGACAGGACTATAAAGATACCAGGCGTTTCCCCCTGGAAGCTCCCTCGTGCGCTCTC
CTGTTCCGACCCTGCCGCTTACCGGATACCTGTCCGCCTTTCTCTCTTCGGGAAGCGTGGCGCTTTCTCA
TAGCTCACGCTGTAGGTATCTCAGTTCGGTGTAGGTCGTTCGCTCCAAGCTGGGCTGTGTGCACGAACCC
CCCGTTCAGCCCGACCGCTGCGCCTTATCCGGTAACTATCGTCTTGAGTCCAACCCGGTAAGACACGACT
TATCGCCACTGGCAGCAGCCACTGGTAACAGGATTAGCAGAGCGAGGTATGTAGGCGGTGCTACAGAGTT
CTTGAAGTGGTGGCCTAACTACGGCTACACTAGAAGAACAGTATTTGGTATCTGCGCTCTGCTGAAGCCA
GTTACCTTCGGAAAAAGAGTTGGTAGCTCTTGATCCGGCAAACAAACCACCGCTGGTAGCGGTGGTTTTT
TTGTTTGCAAGCAGCAGATTACGCGCAGAAAAAAAGGATCTCAAGAAGATCCTTTGATCTTTTCTACGGG
GTCTGACGCTCAGTGGAACGAAAACTCACGTTAAGGGATTTTGGTCATGAGATTATCAAAAAGGATCTTC
ACCTAGATCCTTTTAAATTAAAAATGAAGTTTTAAATCAATCTAAAGTATATATGAGTAAACTTGGTCTG
ACAGTTACCAATGCTTAATCAGTGAGGCACCTATCTCAGCGATCTGTCTATTTCGTTCATCCATAGTTGC
CTGACTCCCCGTCGTGTAGATAACTACGATACGGGAGGGCTTACCATCTGGCCCCAGTGCTGCAATGATA
CCGCGAGACCCACGCTCACCGGCTCCAGATTTATCAGCAATAAACCAGCCAGCCGGAAGGGCCGAGCGCA
GAAGTGGTCCTGCAACTTTATCCGCCTCCATCCAGTCTATTAATTGTTGCCGGGAAGCTAGAGTAAGTAG
TTCGCCAGTTAATAGTTTGCGCAACGTTGTTGCCATTGCTACAGGCATCGTGGTGTCACGCTCGTCGTTT
GGTATGGCTTCATTCAGCTCCGGTTCCCAACGATCAAGGCGAGTTACATGATCCCCCATGTTGTGCAAAA
AAGCGGTTAGCTCCTTCGGTCCTCCGATCGTTGTCAGAAGTAAGTTGGCCGCAGTGTTATCACTCATGGT
TATGGCAGCACTGCATAATTCTCTTACTGTCATGCCATCCGTAAGATGCTTTTCTGTGACTGGTGAGTAC
TCAACCAAGTCATTCTGAGAATAGTGTATGCGGCGACCGAGTTGCTCTTGCCCGGCGTCAATACGGGATA
ATACCGCGCCACATAGCAGAACTTTAAAAGTGCTCATCATTGGAAAACGTTCTTCGGGGCGAAAACTCTC
AAGGATCTTACCGCTGTTGAGATCCAGTTCGATGTAACCCACTCGTGCACCCAACTGATCTTCAGCATCT
TTTACTTTCACCAGCGTTTCTGGGTGAGCAAAAACAGGAAGGCAAAATGCCGCAAAAAAGGGAATAAGGG
CGACACGGAAATGTTGAATACTCATACTCTTCCTTTTTCAATATTATTGAAGCATTTATCAGGGTTATTG
TCTCATGAGCGGATACATATTTGAATGTATTTAGAAAAATAAACAAATAGGGGTTCCGCGCACATTTCCC
CGAAAAGTGCCACCTGACGTCTAAGAAACCATTATTATCATGACATTAACCTATAAAAATAGGCGTATCA
CGAGGCCCTTTCGTCGGCGCGCCGCGGCCGC
Features (pLannotate 1.2.2; 11 found; start..end, strand, type, name):
      1..21      +  protein_bind   attB4: mutant version of attB; core recombination site for the Gateway® BP reaction BP Clonase™
     82..385     +  enhancer       CMV enhancer: human cytomegalovirus immediate early enhancer
    386..589     +  promoter       CMV promoter: human cytomegalovirus (CMV) immediate early promoter
    617..637     +  protein_bind   attB1: mutant version of attB; core recombination site for the Gateway® BP reaction BP Clonase™
    698..1414    +  CDS            mTurquoise2: mTurquoise2 is a basic (constitutively fluorescent) cyan fluorescent protein published in 2012, derived from Aequorea victoria. It is reported to be a rapidly-maturing monomer with very low acid sensitivity.
   1445..1469    -  protein_bind   attB2: mutant version of attB; recombination site for the Gateway® BP reaction BP Clonase™
   1498..1619    -  polyA_signal   SV40 poly(A) signal: SV40 polyadenylation signal
   1642..1710    -  CDS            large T antigen (fragment): large T antigen from SV40 (simian virus 40)
   1906..2494    -  rep_origin     ori: high-copy-number ColE1/pMB1/pBR322/pUC origin of replication
   2665..3525    -  CDS            AmpR: β-lactamase; bla; confers resistance to ampicillin, carbenicillin, and related antibiotics
   3526..3630    -  promoter       AmpR promoter: bla
