[The description below was written by a language model from this plasmid's Addgene catalogue record and pLannotate feature annotations shown in this document.]
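Description:
PMT-mTurquoise2 is a small mammalian expression plasmid (about 3.7 kb in the sequenced record) listed on a pRK5 backbone. It carries a synthetic insert encoding a plasma membrane targeted form of the cyan fluorescent protein mTurquoise2. It is propagated in E. coli through a high-copy ColE1/pUC-type origin and selected with ampicillin via the β-lactamase gene and its native bla promoter. No mammalian selection marker is annotated, so the plasmid appears suited to transient transfection.

Expression is driven by the human cytomegalovirus immediate early enhancer and promoter. An SV40 polyadenylation signal lies downstream of the coding region, annotated on the opposite strand and next to a short remnant of SV40 large T antigen sequence. The annotated mTurquoise2 open reading frame spans 717 bp, whereas the catalogued insert is 792 bp. The plasma membrane targeting sequence therefore presumably lies in the unannotated flanking sequence, most likely the roughly 60 bp between attB1 and the fluorescent protein, but the record does not state its identity or position. Gateway attB sites are also present: attB4 upstream of the CMV enhancer, and attB1 and attB2 flanking the coding sequence. This pattern suggests assembly by multisite Gateway recombination, although the catalogue lists restriction enzyme cloning.

mTurquoise2 is a bright, rapidly maturing monomeric Aequorea-derived protein with low acid sensitivity. The stated purpose of the plasmid is brightness calibration. The associated publication is a camera-based number and brightness study of EGFR oligomerization, so the construct presumably provides a membrane-localized reference brightness against which the oligomeric state of labelled membrane proteins can be judged.
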