Addgene plasmid #203775: PMT-mTurquoise2
Purpose: Brightness calibration
Depositing lab: Thorsten Wohland. Publication: The dependence of EGFR oligomerization on environment and structure: A camera-based N&B study. Balasubramanian H, Sankaran J, Pandey S, Goh CJH, Wohland T. Biophys J. 2022 Dec 6;121(23):4452-4466. doi: 10.1016/j.bpj.2022.11.003. Epub 2022 Nov 5. PubMed 36335429.
Backbone
  Vector backbone: pRK5
  Backbone size w/o insert (bp): 2949
  Vector type: Mammalian Expression
Growth in bacteria
  Bacterial resistance: Ampicillin, 100 μg/mL
  Growth temperature: 37°C
  Growth strain: DH5alpha
  Copy number: Unknown
Gene/Insert
  Gene/Insert name: PMT-mTurquoise2 (alt name: plasma membrane targeted mTurquoise2)
  Species: Synthetic
  Insert size (bp): 792
  Cloning method: Restriction Enzyme; 5′ cloning site unknown (unknown if destroyed)
Terms and licenses: Academic/Nonprofit Terms; Industry Terms: Not Available to Industry
How to cite: PMT-mTurquoise2 was a gift from Thorsten Wohland (Addgene plasmid # 203775 ; http://n2t.net/addgene:203775 ; RRID:Addgene_203775)
